>Addgene plasmid #230727 | AiP1875 - pAAV-AiE2403m-minBG-SYFP2-WPRE3-BGHpA | addgene full sequence | sequence record 466318 | Addgene NGS Result
TGACAACCTGAGTTTCCTTCCCAGAACCAACGTAGTGGAAGGAACAGACTAACTCCCACAGGTTTTCCTT
ACACCTCCACACATGTGTTGCGACACATGGCACTGTTGTGCATCTGTGCTTACCCACATACCTAGGAACA
CAGTAAGTGAATCCAATTTAAGGGTTTTTTTTTTTCAGGATCAGCAAATCACGGGTCAAATCGTAGCTCT
GCCACCGACCGTCACCCTCTGAGCTAGCTCCTTCAACCCTCTCTCTGCCTTTAACTTCTACTGTCTATAA
AGATAATGGCAATATATATCCCATAAGGATACTGGAGGGATTAAATAAGAATGTGTCTATATCGGAGCTC
GGGCTGGGCATAAAAGTCAGGGCAGAGCCATCTATTGCTTACATTTGCTTCTGGGATCCAGATCTTTCGA
AGCTAGCGCTACCGGTCGCCACCATGGTGAGCAAGGGCGAGGAGCTGTTCACCGGGGTGGTGCCCATCCT
GGTCGAGCTGGACGGCGACGTAAACGGCCACAAGTTCAGCGTGTCCGGCGAGGGCGAGGGCGATGCCACC
TACGGCAAGCTGACCCTGAAGCTGATCTGCACCACCGGCAAGCTGCCCGTGCCCTGGCCCACCCTCGTGA
CCACCCTGGGCTACGGCGTGCAGTGCTTCGCCCGCTACCCCGACCACATGAAGCAGCACGACTTCTTCAA
GTCCGCCATGCCCGAAGGCTACGTCCAGGAGCGCACCATCTTCTTCAAGGACGACGGCAACTACAAGACC
CGCGCCGAGGTGAAGTTCGAGGGCGACACCCTGGTGAACCGCATCGAGCTGAAGGGCATCGACTTCAAGG
AGGACGGCAACATCCTGGGGCACAAGCTGGAGTACAACTACAACAGCCACAACGTCTATATCACCGCCGA
CAAGCAGAAGAACGGCATCAAGGCCAACTTCAAGATCCGCCACAACATCGAGGACGGCGGCGTGCAGCTC
GCCGACCACTACCAGCAGAACACCCCCATCGGCGACGGCCCCGTGCTGCTGCCCGACAACCACTACCTGA
GCTACCAGTCCAAGCTGAGCAAAGACCCCAACGAGAAGCGCGATCACATGGTCCTGCTGGAGTTCGTGAC
CGCCGCCGGGATCACTCTCGGCATGGACGAGCTGTACAAGTAAGTCGACGGCGCGCCGCGGCCGCGAATT
CGATATCATAATCAACCTCTGGATTACAAAATTTGTGAAAGATTGACTGGTATTCTTAACTATGTTGCTC
CTTTTACGCTATGTGGATACGCTGCTTTAATGCCTTTGTATCATGCTATTGCTTCCCGTATGGCTTTCAT
TTTCTCCTCCTTGTATAAATCCTGGTTAGTTCTTGCCACGGCGGAACTCATCGCCGCCTGCCTTGCCCGC
TGCTGGACAGGGGCTCGGCTGTTGGGCACTGACAATTCCGTGGCTCGAGAGATCTTCGACTGTGCCTTCT
AGTTGCCAGCCATCTGTTGTTTGCCCCTCCCCCGTGCCTTCCTTGACCCTGGAAGGTGCCACTCCCACTG
TCCTTTCCTAATAAAATGAGGAAATTGCATCGCATTGTCTGAGTAGGTGTCATTCTATTCTGGGGGGTGG
GGTGGGGCAGGACAGCAAGGGGGAGGATTGGGAAGACAATAGCAGGCATGAGATCTCACGTGCGGACCGA
GCGGCCGCAGGAACCCCTAGTGATGGAGTTGGCCACTCCCTCTCTGCGCGCTCGCTCGCTCACTGAGGCC
GGGCGACCAAAGGTCGCCCGACGCCCGGGCTTTGCCCGGGCGGCCTCAGTGAGCGAGCGAGCGCGCAGCT
GCCTGCAGGGGCGCCTGATGCGGTATTTTCTCCTTACGCATCTGTGCGGTATTTCACACCGCATA
[95 nt withheld, positions 1886-1980]
T
[46 nt withheld, positions 1982-2027]
C
[141 nt withheld, positions 2029-2169]
CCTTTGACGTTGGAGTCCACGTTCTTT
[37 nt withheld, positions 2197-2233]
ACTCTATCTCGGGCTATTCTTTTGATTTATAAGGGATTTTGCCGATTTCGGTCTATTGGTTAAAAAATGA
GCTGATTTAACAAAAATTTAACGCGAATTTTAACAAAATATTAACGTTTACAATTTTATGGTGCACTCTC
AGTACAATCTGCTCTGATGCCGCATAGTTAAGCCAGCCCCGACACCCGCCAACACCCGCTGACGCGCCCT
GACGGGCTTGTCTGCTCCCGGCATCCGCTTACAGACAAGCTGTGACCGTCTCCGGGAGCTGCATGTGTCA
GAGGTTTTCACCGTCATCACCGAAACGCGCGAGACGAAAGGGCCTCGTGATACGCCTATTTTTATAGGTT
AATGTCATGATAATAATGGTTTCTTAGACGTCAGGTGGCACTTTTCGGGGAAATGTGCGCGGAACCCCTA
TTTGTTTATTTTTCTAAATACATTCAAATATGTATCCGCTCATGAGACAATAACCCTGATAAATGCTTCA
ATAATATTGAAAAAGGAAGAGTATGAGTATTCAACATTTCCGTGTCGCCCTTATTCCCTTTTTTGCGGCA
TTTTGCCTTCCTGTTTTTGCTCACCCAGAAACGCTGGTGAAAGTAAAAGATGCTGAAGATCAGTTGGGTG
CACGAGTGGGTTACATCGAACTGGATCTCAACAGCGGTAAGATCCTTGAGAGTTTTCGCCCCGAAGAACG
TTTTCCAATGATGAGCACTTTTAAAGTTCTGCTATGTGGCGCGGTATTATCCCGTATTGACGCCGGGCAA
GAGCAACTCGGTCGCCGCATACACTATTCTCAGAATGACTTGGTTGAGTACTCACCAGTCACAGAAAAGC
ATCTTACGGATGGCATGACAGTAAGAGAATTATGCAGTGCTGCCATAACCATGAGTGATAACACTGCGGC
CAACTTACTTCTGACAACGATCGGAGGACCGAAGGAGCTAACCGCTTTTTTGCACAACATGGGGGATCAT
GTAACTCGCCTTGATCGTTGGGAACCGGAGCTGAATGAAGCCATACCAAACGACGAGCGTGACACCACGA
TGCCTGTAGCAATGGCAACAACGTTGCGCAAACTATTAACTGGCGAACTACTTACTCTAGCTTCCCGGCA
ACAATTAATAGACTGGATGGAGGCGGATAAAGTTGCAGGACCACTTCTGCGCTCGGCCCTTCCGGCTGGC
TGGTTTATTGCTGATAAATCTGGAGCCGGTGAGCGTGGGTCTCGCGGTATCATTGCAGCACTGGGGCCAG
ATGGTAAGCCCTCCCGTATCGTAGTTATCTACACGACGGGGAGTCAGGCAACTATGGATGAACGAAATAG
ACAGATCGCTGAGATAGGTGCCTCACTGATTAAGCATTGGTAACTGTCAGACCAAGTTTACTCATATATA
CTTTAGATTGATTTAAAACTTCATTTTTAATTTAAAAGGATCTAGGTGAAGATCCTTTTTGATAATCTCA
TGACCAAAATCCCTTAACGTGAGTTTTCGTTCCACTGAGCGTCAGACCCCGTAGAAAAGATCAAAGGATC
TTCTTGAGATCCTTTTTTTCTGCGCGTAATCTGCTGCTTGCAAACAAAAAAACCACCGCTACCAGCGGTG
GTTTGTTTGCCGGATCAAGAGCTACCAACTCTTTTTCCGAAGGTAACTGGCTTCAGCAGAGCGCAGATAC
CAAATACTGTTCTTCTAGTGTAGCCGTAGTTAGGCCACCACTTCAAGAACTCTGTAGCACCGCCTACATA
CCTCGCTCTGCTAATCCTGTTACCAGTGGCTGCTGCCAGTGGCGATAAGTCGTGTCTTACCGGGTTGGAC
TCAAGACGATAGTTACCGGATAAGGCGCAGCGGTCGGGCTGAACGGGGGGTTCGTGCACACAGCCCAGCT
TGGAGCGAACGACCTACACCGAACTGAGATACCTACAGCGTGAGCTATGAGAAAGCGCCACGCTTCCCGA
AGGGAGAAAGGCGGACAGGTATCCGGTAAGCGGCAGGGTCGGAACAGGAGAGCGCACGAGGGAGCTTCCA
GGGGGAAACGCCTGGTATCTTTATAGTCCTGTCGGGTTTCGCCACCTCTGACTTGAGCGTCGATTTTTGT
GATGCTCGTCAGGGGGGCGGAGCCTATGGAAAAACGCCAGCAACGCGGCCTTTTTACGGTTCCTGGCCTT
TTGCTGGCCTTTTGCTCACATGTCCTGCAGGCAGCTGCGCGCTCGCTCGCTCACTGAGGCCGCCCGGGCG
TCGGGCGACCTTTGGTCGCCCGGCCTCAGTGAGCGAGCGAGCGCGCAGAGAGGGAGTGGCCAACTCCATC
ACTAGGGGTTCCTGCGGCCGCAAAATATTTTTGGAGATGGATGCATGACAAAGGGGTAGCAACCCACAGG
TTGAGAACTGCTGATGTAGAGAAATCAAAAACACGGGGCAACTTCATCCACAGACACTTCACAGAGAATT
CTTAGGAAACACCAAAGGCATTTGTATGAGACAACAATCCTTCAAGTCTAAACTCATCATTTCCTGAACC
CAGGCTATTGTGAATGAGGAAAAGAAGCTGATAAAGGGTGGCCAGTTGCTTCAGCCAGCAACGTGCTTGT
CACCATGCC
Features (pLannotate 1.2.2; 14 found; start..end, strand, type, name):
    444..1160    +  CDS            SYFP2: SYFP2 is a basic (constitutively fluorescent) yellow fluorescent protein published in 2006, derived from Aequorea victoria. It is reported to be a very rapidly-maturing monomer with moderate acid sensitivity.
   1200..1357    +  misc_feature   WPRE (fragment): woodchuck hepatitis virus posttranscriptional regulatory element
   1363..1443    +  misc_feature   WPRE (fragment): woodchuck hepatitis virus posttranscriptional regulatory element
   1460..1571    +  polyA_signal   bGH poly(A) signal: bovine growth hormone polyadenylation signal
   1689..1829    +  repeat_region  AAV2 ITR: inverted terminal repeat of adeno-associated virus serotype 2 inverted
   1834..1885    -  misc_feature   bom (fragment): basis of mobility region from pBR322
   1904..2359    +  rep_origin     f1 ori (sequence partly withheld): f1 bacteriophage origin of replication; arrow indicates direction of (+) strand synthesis
   2360..2409    -  misc_feature   bom (fragment): basis of mobility region from pBR322
   2511..2546    -  CDS            rop (fragment): Rop protein, which maintains plasmids at low copy number; rop
   2641..2745    +  promoter       AmpR promoter: bla
   2746..3606    +  CDS            AmpR: β-lactamase; bla; confers resistance to ampicillin, carbenicillin, and related antibiotics
   3777..4365    +  rep_origin     ori: high-copy-number ColE1/pMB1/pBR322/pUC origin of replication
   4438..4465    +  repeat_region  AAV2 ITR (fragment): inverted terminal repeat of adeno-associated virus serotype 2 inverted
   4494..4521    +  repeat_region  AAV2 ITR (fragment): inverted terminal repeat of adeno-associated virus serotype 2 inverted
