[The description below was written by a language model from this plasmid's Addgene catalogue record and pLannotate feature annotations shown in this document.]
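Description:
AiP1875 - pAAV-AiE2403m-minBG-SYFP2-WPRE3-BGHpA is an AAV transfer plasmid built on a pAAV2 backbone, intended for packaging recombinant adeno-associated virus that reports the activity of a candidate brain enhancer. In bacteria it is maintained as a high-copy plasmid through a ColE1/pUC-type origin and selected with ampicillin via the β-lactamase gene and its native promoter. An f1 phage origin is also present, along with small remnants of the pBR322 bom and rop regions. The recorded host is a recombination-reduced strain, a common choice for preserving the repeat-rich ITRs.

The payload lies between AAV2 inverted terminal repeats, which provide the cis signals for genome replication and encapsidation. One ITR is annotated in full, while the other is detected only as two short fragments, so the annotation there is incomplete. Within the cassette, the AiE2403m enhancer sits upstream of minBG, a minimal promoter (by its name, beta-globin) that gives little expression on its own, so transcription depends largely on the enhancer. Neither element is annotated in the feature table, but both presumably occupy the unannotated region preceding the coding sequence. They drive SYFP2, a rapidly maturing monomeric yellow fluorescent protein derived from Aequorea victoria. Downstream, WPRE3, a shortened woodchuck hepatitis virus posttranscriptional element seen here as two fragments, boosts transcript stability and expression while saving packaging space, and a bovine growth hormone polyadenylation signal terminates the message.

The construct is designed to drive AAV-mediated transgene expression in specific brain cell populations, with fluorescence marking the cells in which the enhancer is active. The record does not state which population AiE2403m targets.
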