Addgene plasmid #230727: AiP1875 - pAAV-AiE2403m-minBG-SYFP2-WPRE3-BGHpA
Purpose: AiE2403m is an enhancer sequence, designed to drive AAV-mediated transgene expression in specific populations of brain cells
Depositing lab: Allen Institute for Brain Science & Bosiljka Tasic. Depositing organization: Allen Institute. Publication: A suite of enhancer AAVs and transgenic mouse lines for genetic access to cortical cell types. Ben-Simon Y, Hooper M, Narayan S, Daigle TL, Dwivedi D, Way SW, Oster A, Stafford DA, Mich JK, Taormina MJ, Martinez RA, Opitz-Araya X, Roth JR, Alexander JR, Allen S, Amster A, Arbuckle J, Ayala A, Baker PM, Bakken TE, Barcelli T, Barta S, Bendrick J, Bertagnolli D, Bielstein C, Bishwakarma P, Bowlus J, Boyer G, Brouner K, Casian B, Casper T, Chakka AB, Chakrabarty R, Chance RK, Chavan S, Clark M, Colbert K, Collman F, Daniel S, Departee M, DiValentin P, Donadio N, Dotson N, Egdorf T, Fliss T, Gabitto M, Garcia J, Gary A, Gasperini M, Gloe J, Goldy J, Gore BB, Graybuck L, Greisman N, Haeseleer F, Halterman C, Haradon Z, Hastings SD, Helback O, Ho W, Hockemeyer D, Huang C, Huff S, Hunker A, Johansen N, Jones D, Juneau Z, Kalmbach B, Kannan M, Khem S, Kussick E, Kutsal R, Larsen R, Lee C, Lee AY, Leibly M, Lenz GH, Li S, Liang E, Lusk N, Madigan Z, Malloy J, Malone J, McCue R, Melchor J, Mollenkopf T, Moosman S, Morin E, Newman D, Ng L, Ngo K, Omstead V, Otto S, Oyama A, Pena N, Pham T, Phillips E, Pom CA, Potekhina L, Ransford S, Ray PL, Rette D, Reynoldson C, Rimorin C, Rocha D, Ruiz A, Sanchez REA, Sawyer L, Sedeno-Cortes A, Sevigny JP, Shapovalova N, Shepard N, Shulga L, Sigler AR, Siverts L, Soliman S, Somasundaram S, Staats B, Stewart K, Szelenyi E, Tieu M, Trader C, Tran A, van Velthoven CTJ, Walker M, Wang Y, Weed N, Wirthlin M, Wood T, Wynalda B, Yao Z, Zhou T, Ariza J, Dee N, Reding M, Ronellenfitch K, Mufti S, Sunkin SM, Smith KA, Esposito L, Waters J, Thyagarajan B, Yao S, Lein ES, Zeng H, Levi BP, Ngai J, Ting JT, Tasic B. Cell. 2025 May 16:S0092-8674(25)00513-6. doi: 10.1016/j.cell.2025.05.002. PubMed 40403729.
Backbone
  Vector backbone: pAAV2
  Vector type: AAV
Growth in bacteria
  Bacterial resistance: Ampicillin, 100 μg/mL
  Growth temperature: 37°C
  Growth strain: NEB Stable
  Copy number: High Copy
Gene/Insert
  Gene/Insert name: SYFP2
  Species: Synthetic
  Promoter: minBG
  Cloning method: Gibson Cloning
Terms and licenses: Academic/Nonprofit Terms; Industry Terms: Not Available to Industry
How to cite: AiP1875 - pAAV-AiE2403m-minBG-SYFP2-WPRE3-BGHpA was a gift from Allen Institute for Brain Science & Bosiljka Tasic (Addgene plasmid # 230727 ; http://n2t.net/addgene:230727 ; RRID:Addgene_230727)
